Addgene plasmid #139887: pBEL2002
Purpose: Expression plasmid for LetAB with 4 ring (rings 1567) LetB (without TM region) mutant
Depositing lab: Gira Bhabha & Damian Ekiert. Depositing organization: NYU Grossman School of Medicine. Publication: LetB Structure Reveals a Tunnel for Lipid Transport across the Bacterial Envelope. Isom GL, Coudray N, MacRae MR, McManus CT, Ekiert DC, Bhabha G. Cell. 2020 Apr 30;181(3):653-664.e19. doi: 10.1016/j.cell.2020.03.030. PubMed 32359438.
Backbone
  Vector backbone: pET21a
  Vector type: Bacterial Expression
Growth in bacteria
  Bacterial resistance: Ampicillin, 100 μg/mL
  Growth temperature: 37°C
  Growth strain: DH5alpha
  Copy number: High Copy
Gene/Insert
  Gene/Insert name: LetB
  Species: E. coli
  Mutation: LetB(43-877; delta161-514)-6xHis
  Cloning method: Gibson Cloning
Terms and licenses: Academic/Nonprofit Terms; Industry Terms: Not Available to Industry
Depositor comments: Please visit https://www.biorxiv.org/content/10.1101/748145v1 for bioRxiv preprint.
How to cite: pBEL2002 was a gift from Gira Bhabha & Damian Ekiert (Addgene plasmid # 139887 ; http://n2t.net/addgene:139887 ; RRID:Addgene_139887)
