[The description below was written by a language model from this plasmid's Addgene catalogue record and pLannotate feature annotations shown in this document.]
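Description:
pBEL2002 is a bacterial expression plasmid built on the pET21a backbone for producing an engineered, shortened form of the E. coli protein LetB (also known as YebT). It is propagated in E. coli through a ColE1/pBR322-type origin with the associated bom and rop elements, and selected with ampicillin via the β-lactamase gene; the catalogue lists it as high copy, although rop is normally associated with copy-number restraint. An f1 origin is also present, along with backbone remnants such as tetracycline-resistance fragments. The annotation also calls a loxP site and a short multiple-cloning-site fragment upstream of the AmpR promoter, for which the record gives no function.

The insert, assembled by Gibson cloning, sits between a T7 promoter with an adjacent lac operator and the T7 terminator, and the plasmid carries lacI, so expression depends on T7 RNA polymerase in a suitable host and is inducible with IPTG. The recorded construct is LetB residues 43–877 with residues 161–514 deleted and a C-terminal 6xHis tag. This removes the N-terminal transmembrane region and leaves a four-ring variant retaining rings 1, 5, 6 and 7. The annotated yebT fragment of roughly 1.4 kb is consistent with this truncated, internally deleted coding sequence. The His tag itself is not annotated in the feature table, and the short "SET1" hit just before the terminator is probably vector-derived sequence rather than a deliberate solubility tag.

The stated purpose mentions LetAB, but only LetB is listed as the insert and detected in the features, so no LetA coding region is supported by the record. The construct comes from work on LetB structure and its proposed tunnel for lipid transport across the bacterial envelope, where a shortened soluble variant would suit purification and structural or functional comparison.
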