Features (pLannotate 1.2.2; 19 found; start..end, strand, type, name):
   1012..1089    -  promoter       lacI promoter: lacI
   1097..1376    -  CDS            TcR (fragment): tetracycline efflux protein; tet; confers resistance to tetracycline
   1398..1416    +  promoter       T7 promoter: promoter for bacteriophage T7 RNA polymerase
   1417..1441    +  protein_bind   lac operator: The lac repressor binds to the lac operator to inhibit transcription in E. coli. This inhibition can be relieved by adding lactose or isopropyl-β-D-thiogalactopyranoside (IPTG). lac repressor encoded by lacI
   1498..2940    +  CDS            yebT (fragment): YEBT_ECOLI - Experimental evidence at protein level: Swiss-Prot protein existence level 1. Component of a transport pathway that contributes to membrane integrity (PubMed:27795327). May directly span the intermembrane space, facilitating the transport of substrates across the periplasm (Probable). From Escherichia coli (strain K12).
   2990..3039    +  CDS            SET1 (fragment): solubility-enhancement tag derived from T7 phage gene 10B
   3047..3094    +  terminator     T7 terminator: transcription terminator for bacteriophage T7 RNA polymerase
   3131..3559    +  rep_origin     f1 ori (sequence partly withheld): f1 bacteriophage origin of replication; arrow indicates direction of (+) strand synthesis
   3661..3694    +  protein_bind   loxP: Cre-mediated recombination occurs in the 8-bp core sequence (GCATACAT). Cre recombinase
   3724..3742    +  misc_feature   MCS (fragment): pBluescript multiple cloning site
   3773..3877    +  promoter       AmpR promoter: bla
   3878..4738    +  CDS            AmpR: β-lactamase; bla; confers resistance to ampicillin, carbenicillin, and related antibiotics
   4909..5497    +  rep_origin     ori: high-copy-number ColE1/pMB1/pBR322/pUC origin of replication
   5683..5822    -  misc_feature   bom: basis of mobility region from pBR322
   5924..6115    -  CDS            rop: Rop protein, which maintains plasmids at low copy number; rop
   6132..6512    +  CDS            YPB1_ECOLX: Protein predicted: Swiss-Prot protein existence level 4. From Escherichia coli.
   6584..6875    -  CDS            TcR (fragment): tetracycline efflux protein; tet; confers resistance to tetracycline
   6890..6911    -  protein_bind   CAP binding site: CAP binding activates transcription in the presence of cAMP. E. coli catabolite activator protein
   6924..1011    -  CDS            lacI (across the origin): lac repressor; lacI; The lac repressor binds to the lac operator to inhibit transcription in E. coli. This inhibition can be relieved by adding lactose or isopropyl-β-D-thiogalactopyranoside (IPTG).
>Addgene plasmid #139887 | pBEL2002 | addgene full sequence | sequence record 309711 | Addgene NGS Result
GGCGGTTTGCGTATTGGGCGCCAGGGTGGTTTTTCTTTTCACCAGTGAGACGGGCAACAGCTGATTGCCC
TTCACCGCCTGGCCCTGAGAGAGTTGCAGCAAGCGGTCCACGCTGGTTTGCCCCAGCAGGCGAAAATCCT
GTTTGATGGTGGTTAACGGCGGGATATAACATGAGCTGTCTTCGGTATCGTCGTATCCCACTACCGAGAT
ATCCGCACCAACGCGCAGCCCGGACTCGGTAATGGCGCGCATTGCGCCCAGCGCCATCTGATCGTTGGCA
ACCAGCATCGCAGTGGGAACGATGCCCTCATTCAGCATTTGCATGGTTTGTTGAAAACCGGACATGGCAC
TCCAGTCGCCTTCCCGTTCCGCTATCGGCTGAATTTGATTGCGAGTGAGATATTTATGCCAGCCAGCCAG
ACGCAGACGCGCCGAGACAGAACTTAATGGGCCCGCTAACAGCGCGATTTGCTGGTGACCCAATGCGACC
AGATGCTCCACGCCCAGTCGCGTACCGTCTTCATGGGAGAAAATAATACTGTTGATGGGTGTCTGGTCAG
AGACATCAAGAAATAACGCCGGAACATTAGTGCAGGCAGCTTCCACAGCAATGGCATCCTGGTCATCCAG
CGGATAGTTAATGATCAGCCCACTGACGCGTTGCGCGAGAAGATTGTGCACCGCCGCTTTACAGGCTTCG
ACGCCGCTTCGTTCTACCATCGACACCACCACGCTGGCACCCAGTTGATCGGCGCGAGATTTAATCGCCG
CGACAATTTGCGACGGCGCGTGCAGGGCCAGACTGGAGGTGGCAACGCCAATCAGCAACGACTGTTTGCC
CGCCAGTTGTTGTGCCACGCGGTTGGGAATGTAATTCAGCTCCGCCATCGCCGCTTCCACTTTTTCCCGC
GTTTTCGCAGAAACGTGGCTGGCCTGGTTCACCACGCGGGAAACGGTCTGATAAGAGACACCGGCATACT
CTGCGACATCGTATAACGTTACTGGTTTCACATTCACCACCCTGAATTGACTCTCTTCCGGGCGCTATCA
TGCCATACCGCGAAAGGTTTTGCGCCATTCGATGGTGTCCGGGATCTCGACGCTCTCCCTTATGCGACTC
CTGCATTAGGAAGCAGCCCAGTAGTAGGTTGAGGCCGTTGAGCACCGCCGCCGCAAGGAATGGTGCATGC
AAGGAGATGGCGCCCAACAGTCCCCCGGCCACGGGGCCTGCCACCATACCCACGCCGAAACAAGCGCTCA
TGAGCCCGAAGTGGCGAGCCCGATCTTCCCCATCGGTGATGTCGGCGATATAGGCGCCAGCAACCGCACC
TGTGGCGCCGGTGATGCCGGCCACGATGCGTCCGGCGTAGAGGATCGAGATCTCGATCCCGCGAAATTAA
TACGACTCACTATAGGGGAATTGTGAGCGGATAACAATTCCCCTCTAGAAATAATTTTGTTTAACTTTGG
CCCAGGCGGCCAGGAGGGTCTCACATGCAGGACCGGGGTAATACCGTCACCATCGACTTTATGTCGGCGG
ATGGTATTGTTCCAGGCCGTACGCCTGTTCGTTATCAGGGCGTTGAAGTCGGAACAGTGCAGGATATCAG
CCTCAGCGACGATCTTCGTAAGATTGAAGTCAAGGTCAGCATCAAGTCCGATATGAAAGATGCGCTGCGC
GAAGAGACTCAGTTCTGGCTGGTGACGCCAAAAGCATCGTTGGCAGGTGTCTCCGGGCTGGACGCCCTCG
TCGGTGGGAACTATATCGGCATGATGCCGGGTAAAGGTAAAGAGCAGGATCACTTTGTCGCACTCGATAC
CCAACCGAAATATCGGCTGGACAATGGCGATACAACCGTGAGTTTGAGTGCAGAGACGCTGCCGGATGTG
CAGGCAGGATCGGTAGTGCTGTACCGTAAATTTGAAGTTGGTGAAGTGATTACCGTGCGTCCGCGAGCTA
ACGCGTTTGATATCGATCTGCATATTAAGCCGGAGTATCGCAACCTTCTGACCAGCAATAGCGTGTTCTG
GGCAGAAGGCGGGGCGAAAGTTCAGCTGAATGGTAGTGGTCTGACCGTACAGGCATCCCCGCTCTCCAGA
GCATTAAAGGGAGCCATTAGCTTCGACAACCTCAGCGGTGCCAGCGCCAGTCAGCGTAAAGGCGATAAGC
GTATTCTGTATGCTTCCGAAACAGCGGCCCGTGCGGTTGGCGGGCAGATTACGCTTCACGCTTTCGATGC
CGGAAAACTGGCGGTCGGGATGCCAATTCGCTATCTCGGTATTGATATCGGGCAAATCCAGACGCTGGAT
CTGATTACCGCACGCAATGAAGTACAGGCAAAGGCGGTACTTTACCCGGAATATGTCCAGACCTTTGCTC
GCGGTGGTACGCGCTTCTCAGTGGTCACACCGCAAATTTCGGCAGCTGGCGTTGAGCATCTTGATACTAT
CCTCCAGCCGTATATCAACGTCGAACCAGGCCGGGGCAATCCTCGCCGCGACTTTGAATTACAAGAGGCC
ACCATTACTGATTCGCGTTACCTGGATGGCTTAAGCATTATTGTTGAAGCGCCGGAAGCCGGTTCGTTAG
GCATCGGTACGCCTGTGCTGTTCCGTGGTCTGGAAGTCGGTACGGTTACAGGAATGACGCTGGGGACATT
GTCAGATCGCGTGATGATTGCGATGCGCATCAGTAAACGCTATCAACACCTGGTGCGTAACAATTCCGTC
TTCTGGTTGGCATCGGGTTACAGTCTGGACTTTGGTCTGACGGGCGGCGTAGTGAAAACCGGCACCTTTA
ACCAGTTTATCCGTGGCGGCATCGCCTTCGCCACGCCTCCGGGTACGCCACTGGCACCGAAAGCCCAGGA
AGGCAAACACTTCCTGTTGCAGGAAAGTGAACCGAAAGAGTGGCGTGAATGGGGAACTGCGCTTCCCAAA
GGCGAGACCCATCACCACCATCACCATTAAGGCCAGGCCGGCCGATCCGGCTGCTAACAAAGCCCGAAAG
GAAGCTGAGTTGGCTGCTGCCACCGCTGAGCAATAACTAGCATAACCCCTTGGGGCCTCTAAACGGGTCT
TGAGGGGTTTTTTGCTGAAAGGAGGAACTATATCCGGATTGGCGAATGGG
[124 nt withheld, positions 3131-3254]
C
[91 nt withheld, positions 3256-3346]
A
[49 nt withheld, positions 3348-3396]
CCTTTGACGTTGGAGTCCACGTTCTTT
[37 nt withheld, positions 3424-3460]
ACCCTATCTCGGTCTATTCTTTTGATTTATAAGGGATTTTGCCGATTTCGGCCTATTGGTTAAAAAATGA
GCTGATTTAACAAAAATTTAACGCGAATTTTAACAAAATATTAACGCTTACAATTTAGGTGGCACTTTTC
GGGGAACGACGACCTGCAGCCAAGCTAGCTTGGCTGGACGTAAACTCCTCTTCAGACCTAATAACTTCGT
ATAGCATACATTATACGAAGTTATATTAAGGGTTATTGAATATGATCGGAATTGGGCTGCAGGAATTCGA
TAGCTTGGCTGCAGGTCGACCTCGAGGATGTGCGCGGAACCCCTATTTGTTTATTTTTCTAAATACATTC
AAATATGTATCCGCTCATGAGACAATAACCCTGATAAATGCTTCAATAATATTGAAAAAGGAAGAGTATG
AGTATTCAACATTTCCGTGTCGCCCTTATTCCCTTTTTTGCGGCATTTTGCCTTCCTGTTTTTGCTCACC
CAGAAACGCTGGTGAAAGTAAAAGATGCTGAAGATCAGTTGGGTGCACGAGTGGGTTACATCGAACTGGA
TCTCAACAGCGGTAAGATCCTTGAGAGTTTTCGCCCCGAAGAACGTTTTCCAATGATGAGCACTTTTAAA
GTTCTGCTATGTGGCGCGGTATTATCCCGTATTGACGCCGGGCAAGAGCAACTCGGTCGCCGCATACACT
ATTCTCAGAATGACTTGGTTGAGTACTCACCAGTCACAGAAAAGCATCTTACGGATGGCATGACAGTAAG
AGAATTATGCAGTGCTGCCATAACCATGAGTGATAACACTGCGGCCAACTTACTTCTGACAACGATCGGA
GGACCGAAGGAGCTAACCGCTTTTTTGCACAACATGGGGGATCATGTAACTCGCCTTGATCGTTGGGAAC
CGGAGCTGAATGAAGCCATACCAAACGACGAGCGTGACACCACGATGCCTGCAGCAATGGCAACAACGTT
GCGCAAACTATTAACTGGCGAACTACTTACTCTAGCTTCCCGGCAACAATTAATAGACTGGATGGAGGCG
GATAAAGTTGCAGGACCACTTCTGCGCTCGGCCCTTCCGGCTGGCTGGTTTATTGCTGATAAATCTGGAG
CCGGTGAGCGTGGCTCTCGCGGTATCATTGCAGCACTGGGGCCAGATGGTAAGCCCTCCCGTATCGTAGT
TATCTACACGACGGGGAGTCAGGCAACTATGGATGAACGAAATAGACAGATCGCTGAGATAGGTGCCTCA
CTGATTAAGCATTGGTAACTGTCAGACCAAGTTTACTCATATATACTTTAGATTGATTTAAAACTTCATT
TTTAATTTAAAAGGATCTAGGTGAAGATCCTTTTTGATAATCTCATGACCAAAATCCCTTAACGTGAGTT
TTCGTTCCACTGAGCGTCAGACCCCGTAGAAAAGATCAAAGGATCTTCTTGAGATCCTTTTTTTCTGCGC
GTAATCTGCTGCTTGCAAACAAAAAAACCACCGCTACCAGCGGTGGTTTGTTTGCCGGATCAAGAGCTAC
CAACTCTTTTTCCGAAGGTAACTGGCTTCAGCAGAGCGCAGATACCAAATACTGTCCTTCTAGTGTAGCC
GTAGTTAGGCCACCACTTCAAGAACTCTGTAGCACCGCCTACATACCTCGCTCTGCTAATCCTGTTACCA
GTGGCTGCTGCCAGTGGCGATAAGTCGTGTCTTACCGGGTTGGACTCAAGACGATAGTTACCGGATAAGG
CGCAGCGGTCGGGCTGAACGGGGGGTTCGTGCACACAGCCCAGCTTGGAGCGAACGACCTACACCGAACT
GAGATACCTACAGCGTGAGCTATGAGAAAGCGCCACGCTTCCCGAAGGGAGAAAGGCGGACAGGTATCCG
GTAAGCGGCAGGGTCGGAACAGGAGAGCGCACGAGGGAGCTTCCAGGGGGAAACGCCTGGTATCTTTATA
GTCCTGTCGGGTTTCGCCACCTCTGACTTGAGCGTCGATTTTTGTGATGCTCGTCAGGGGGGCGGAGCCT
ATGGAAAAACGCCAGCAACGCGGCCTTTTTACGGTTCCTGGCCTTTTGCTGGCCTTTTGCTCACATGTTC
TTTCCTGCGTTATCCCCTGATTCTGTGGATAACCGTATTACCGCCTTTGAGTGAGCTGATACCGCTCGCC
GCAGCCGAACGACCGAGCGCAGCGAGTCAGTGAGCGAGGAAGCGGAAGAGCGCCTGATGCGGTATTTTCT
CCTTACGCATCTGTGCGGTATTTCACACCGCAATGGTGCACTCTCAGTACAATCTGCTCTGATGCCGCAT
AGTTAAGCCAGTATACACTCCGCTATCGCTACGTGACTGGGTCATGGCTGCGCCCCGACACCCGCCAACA
CCCGCTGACGCGCCCTGACGGGCTTGTCTGCTCCCGGCATCCGCTTACAGACAAGCTGTGACCGTCTCCG
GGAGCTGCATGTGTCAGAGGTTTTCACCGTCATCACCGAAACGCGCGAGGCAGCTGCGGTAAAGCTCATC
AGCGTGGTCGTGAAGCGATTCACAGATGTCTGCCTGTTCATCCGCGTCCAGCTCGTTGAGTTTCTCCAGA
AGCGTTAATGTCTGGCTTCTGATAAAGCGGGCCATGTTAAGGGCGGTTTTTTCCTGTTTGGTCACTGATG
CCTCCGTGTAAGGGGGATTTCTGTTCATGGGGGTAATGATACCGATGAAACGAGAGAGGATGCTCACGAT
ACGGGTTACTGATGATGAACATGCCCGGTTACTGGAACGTTGTGAGGGTAAACAACTGGCGGTATGGATG
CGGCGGGACCAGAGAAAAATCACTCAGGGTCAATGCCAGCGCTTCGTTAATACAGATGTAGGTGTTCCAC
AGGGTAGCCAGCAGCATCCTGCGATGCAGATCCGGAACATAATGGTGCAGGGCGCTGACTTCCGCGTTTC
CAGACTTTACGAAACACGGAAACCGAAGACCATTCATGTTGTTGCTCAGGTCGCAGACGTTTTGCAGCAG
CAGTCGCTTCACGTTCGCTCGCGTATCGGTGATTCATTCTGCTAACCAGTAAGGCAACCCCGCCAGCCTA
GCCGGGTCCTCAACGACAGGAGCACGATCATGCGCACCCGTGGGGCCGCCATGCCGGCGATAATGGCCTG
CTTCTCGCCGAAACGTTTGGTGGCGGGACCAGTGACGAAGGCTTGAGCGAGGGCGTGCAAGATTCCGAAT
ACCGCAAGCGACAGGCCGATCATCGTCGCGCTCCAGCGAAAGCGGTCCTCGCCGAAAATGACCCAGAGCG
CTGCCGGCACCTGTCCTACGAGTTGCATGATAAAGAAGACAGTCATAAGTGCGGCGACGATAGTCATGCC
CCGCGCCCACCGGAAGGAGCTGACTGGGTTGAAGGCTCTCAAGGGCATCGGTCGAGATCCCGGTGCCTAA
TGAGTGAGCTAACTTACATTAATTGCGTTGCGCTCACTGCCCGCTTTCCAGTCGGGAAACCTGTCGTGCC
AGCTGCATTAATGAATCGGCCAACGCGCGGGGAGA
